Addgene plasmid #100671: YCe2730 HC_Kan_conn_BsaI-4_p25
Purpose: EMMA toolkit Assembly connector for second step assembly
Depositing lab: Yizhi Cai. Depositing organization: University of Edinburgh. Publication: EMMA: An Extensible Mammalian Modular Assembly Toolkit for the Rapid Design and Production of Diverse Expression Vectors. Martella A, Matjusaitis M, Auxillos J, Pollard SM, Cai Y. ACS Synth Biol. 2017 Apr 24. doi: 10.1021/acssynbio.7b00016. PubMed 28418644.
Backbone
  Vector backbone: pSMART HC_Kan
  Vector type: Synthetic Biology
Growth in bacteria
  Bacterial resistance: Kanamycin, 50 μg/mL
  Growth temperature: 37°C
  Growth strain: DH5alpha
  Copy number: High Copy
Gene/Insert
  Gene/Insert name: EMMA toolkit Assembly connector for second step assembly
  Species: Synthetic
  Cloning method: Restriction Enzyme; 5′ cloning site Unknown (unknown if destroyed); 3′ cloning site Unknown (unknown if destroyed)
Terms and licenses: Academic/Nonprofit Terms; Industry Terms: Not Available to Industry
Depositor comments: DNA element with no function and internal BsaI site generating a TCCG overhang upon cleavage. It is used in the first step BsmBI-based Golden Gate along with HC_Kan_conn_BsaI-3_p1 to flank the vector with BsaI stes. Vectors built in the first BsmBI-based Golden Gate reaction will be flanked by BsaI sites that are used in a second step assembly using as entry vector HC_RFP-4 (the part-entry vector for position 4). See manuscript for futher information
How to cite: YCe2730 HC_Kan_conn_BsaI-4_p25 was a gift from Yizhi Cai (Addgene plasmid # 100671 ; http://n2t.net/addgene:100671 ; RRID:Addgene_100671)
