[The description below was written by a language model from this plasmid's Addgene catalogue record and pLannotate feature annotations shown in this document.]
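Description:
YCe2730 HC_Kan_conn_BsaI-4_p25 is a small, high-copy bacterial part plasmid from the EMMA (Extensible Mammalian Modular Assembly) toolkit, built on the pSMART HC_Kan backbone and classed as a synthetic biology vector. At just under 2 kb, almost all of it is backbone. It carries a ColE1/pUC-type origin for high-copy replication in E. coli and a kanamycin resistance gene (aph(3')-Ia) that is annotated as driven by the cat promoter. Transcription terminators (tonB, T7Te and T3Te) bracket these elements, which helps insulate the cloning region from read-through into or out of the backbone. Two sequence records are available, one from the depositor and one from repository sequencing. They differ by only a few bases in length and show the same six features in opposite orientation. The sequencing-derived record flags KanR as a fragment, while the depositor record annotates it as complete.

The insert is a short synthetic connector that neither feature table annotates. According to the depositor, it has no biological function of its own and contains an internal BsaI site that leaves a TCCG overhang when cut. It is included in the first, BsmBI-based Golden Gate reaction of the EMMA workflow, apparently as the position 25 element to judge by its name. There it is paired with the companion connector HC_Kan_conn_BsaI-3_p1, so that the assembled product ends up flanked by BsaI sites. Those sites then allow a second-step assembly, with the position 4 part-entry vector HC_RFP-4 serving as the entry vector. This enables hierarchical construction of more complex mammalian expression vectors. The cloning sites used to insert the connector are not recorded.
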