Features (pLannotate 1.2.2; 6 found; start..end, strand, type, name):
    287..316     +  terminator     T3Te terminator: phage T3 early transcription terminator
    338..925     +  rep_origin     ori: high-copy-number ColE1/pMB1/pBR322/pUC origin of replication
    937..964     -  terminator     T7Te terminator: phage T7 early transcription terminator
    988..1803    -  CDS            KanR: aminoglycoside phosphotransferase; aph(3')-Ia; confers resistance to kanamycin in bacteria or G418 (Geneticin®) in eukaryotes
   1804..1906    -  promoter       cat promoter: promoter of the E. coli cat gene encoding chloramphenicol acetyltransferase
   1907..1938    -  terminator     tonB terminator: bidirectional E. coli tonB-P14 transcription terminator
>Addgene plasmid #100671 | YCe2730 HC_Kan_conn_BsaI-4_p25 | depositor full sequence | sequence record 189593 | YCe2730 HC_Kan_conn_BsaI-4_p25 sequence 1944 bps
TATGGAGGTCAGGTATGATTTAAATGGTCAGTATTGAGCGATATCTAGAGAATTCGTCACTATCCTAACG
TCCACTTCAGCGTCTCGACTGTGCTTCTTTACGTAGTAGTTCCATCCCACTTATCGTCCGCGAGACCCTA
ATTTGTGCATTGTCGGCCTTCGTCCTTCTTTGTTGCTCTGGCTACGACGAGACGCAGGTGGATGAAAGCG
TGTAAACGAATTCAAGCTTGATATCATTCAGGACGAGCCTCAGACTCCAGCGTAACTGGACTGCAATCAA
CTCACTGGCTCACCTTCACGGGTGGGCCTTTCTTCGGTAGAAAATCAAAGGATCTTCTTGAGATCCTTTT
TTTCTGCGCGTAATCTGCTGCTTGCAAACAAAAAAACCACCGCTACCAGCGGTGGTTTGTTTGCCGGATC
AAGAGCTACCAACTCTTTTTCCGAGGTAACTGGCTTCAGCAGAGCGCAGATACCAAATACTGTTCTTCTA
GTGTAGCCGTAGTTAGGCCACCACTTCAAGAACTCTGTAGCACCGCCTACATACCTCGCTCTGCTAATCC
TGTTACCAGTGGCTGCTGCCAGTGGCGATAAGTCGTGTCTTACCGGGTTGGACTCAAGACGATAGTTACC
GGATAAGGCGCAGCGGTCGGGCTGAACGGGGGGTTCGTGCACACAGCCCAGCTTGGAGCGAACGACCTAC
ACCGAACTGAGATACCTACAGCGTGAGCTATGAGAAAGCGCCACGCTTCCCGAAGGGAGAAAGGCGGACA
GGTATCCGGTAAGCGGCAGGGTCGGAACAGGAGAGCGCACGAGGGAGCTTCCAGGGGGAAACGCCTGGTA
TCTTTATAGTCCTGTCGGGTTTCGCCACCTCTGACTTGAGCATCGATTTTTGTGATGCTCGTCAGGGGGG
CGGAGCCTATGGAAAAACGCCAGCAACGCAGAAAGGCCCACCCGAAGGTGAGCCAGGTGATTACATTTGG
GCCCTCATTAGAAAAACTCATCGAGCATCAAGTGAAACTGCAATTTATTCATATCAGGATTATCAATACC
ATATTTTTGAAAAAGCCGTTTCTGTAATGAAGGAGAAAACTCACCGAGGCAGTTCCATAGGATGGCAAGA
TCCTGGTATCGGTCTGCGATTCCGACTCGTCCAACATCAATACAACCTATTAATTTCCCCTCGTCAAAAA
TAAGGTTATCAAGTGAGAAATCACCATGAGTGACGACTGAATCCGGTGAGAATGGCAAAAGCTTATGCAT
TTCTTTCCAGACTTGTTCAACAGGCCAGCCATTACGCTCGTCATCAAAATCACTCGCACCAACCAAACCG
TTATTCATTCGTGATTGCGCCTGAGCGAGACGAAATACGCGATCGCCGTTAAAAGGACAATTACAAACAG
GAATCGAATGCAACCGGCGCAGGAACACTGCCAGCGCATCAACAATATTTTCACCTGAATCAGGATATTC
TTCTAATACCTGGAATGCTGTTTTCCCTGGGATCGCAGTGGTGAGTAACCATGCATCATCAGGAGTACGG
ATAAAATGCTTGATGGTCGGAAGAGGCATAAATTCCGTCAGCCAGTTTAGCCTGACCATCTCATCTGTAA
CATCATTGGCAACGCTACCTTTGCCATGTTTCAGAAACAACTCTGGCGCATCGGGCTTCCCATACAATCG
ATAGATTGTCGCACCTGATTGCCCGACATTATCGCGAGCCCATTTATACCCATATAAATCAGCATCCATG
TTGGAATTTAATCGCGGCCTCGAGCAAGACGTTTCCCGTTGAATATGGCTCATTTTAGCTTCCTTAGCTC
CTGAAAATCTCGATAACTCAAAAAATACGCCCGGTAGTGATCTTATTTCATTATGGTGAAAGTTGGAACC
TCTTACGTGCCGATCAAGTCAAAAGCCTCCGGTCGGAGGCTTTTGACTTTCTGC
