Features (pLannotate 1.2.2; 6 found; start..end, strand, type, name):
     28..59      +  terminator     tonB terminator: bidirectional E. coli tonB-P14 transcription terminator
     60..162     +  promoter       cat promoter: promoter of the E. coli cat gene encoding chloramphenicol acetyltransferase
    163..976     +  CDS            KanR (fragment): aminoglycoside phosphotransferase; aph(3')-Ia; confers resistance to kanamycin in bacteria or G418 (Geneticin®) in eukaryotes
    999..1026    +  terminator     T7Te terminator: phage T7 early transcription terminator
   1038..1625    -  rep_origin     ori: high-copy-number ColE1/pMB1/pBR322/pUC origin of replication
   1647..1676    -  terminator     T3Te terminator: phage T3 early transcription terminator
>Addgene plasmid #100671 | YCe2730 HC_Kan_conn_BsaI-4_p25 | addgene full sequence | sequence record 192878 | Addgene NGS Result
AAATCATACCTGACCTCCATAGCAGAAAGTCAAAAGCCTCCGACCGGAGGCTTTTGACTTGATCGGCACG
TAAGAGGTTCCAACTTTCACCATAATGAAATAAGATCACTACCGGGCGTATTTTTTGAGTTATCGAGATT
TTCAGGAGCTAAGGAAGCTAAAATGAGCCATATTCAACGGGAAACGTCTTGCTCGAGGCCGCGATTAAAT
TCCAACATGGATGCTGATTTATATGGGTATAAATGGGCTCGCGATAATGTCGGGCAATCAGGTGCGACAA
TCTATCGATTGTATGGGAAGCCCGATGCGCCAGAGTTGTTTCTGAAACATGGCAAAGGTAGCGTTGCCAA
TGATGTTACAGATGAGATGGTCAGGCTAAACTGGCTGACGGAATTTATGCCTCTTCCGACCATCAAGCAT
TTTATCCGTACTCCTGATGATGCATGGTTACTCACCACTGCGATCCCAGGGAAAACAGCATTCCAGGTAT
TAGAAGAATATCCTGATTCAGGTGAAAATATTGTTGATGCGCTGGCAGTGTTCCTGCGCCGGTTGCATTC
GATTCCTGTTTGTAATTGTCCTTTTAACGGCGATCGCGTATTTCGTCTCGCTCAGGCGCAATCACGAATG
AATAACGGTTTGGTTGGTGCGAGTGATTTTGATGACGAGCGTAATGGCTGGCCTGTTGAACAAGTCTGGA
AAGAAATGCATAAGCTTTTGCCATTCTCACCGGATTCAGTCGTCACTCATGGTGATTTCTCACTTGATAA
CCTTATTTTTGACGAGGGGAAATTAATAGGTTGTATTGATGTTGGACGAGTCGGAATCGCAGACCGATAC
CAGGATCTTGCCATCCTATGGAACTGCCTCGGTGAGTTTTCTCCTTCATTACAGAAACGGCTTTTTCAAA
AATATGGTATTGATAATCCTGATATGAATAAATTGCAGTTTCACTTGATGCTCGATGAGTTTTTCTGAGG
GCCCAAATGTAATCACCTGGCTCACCTTCGGGTGGGCCTTTCTGCGTTGCTGGCGTTTTTCCATAGGCTC
CGCCCCCCTGACGAGCATCACAAAAATCGATGCTCAAGTCAGAGGTGGCGAAACCCGACAGGACTATAAA
GATACCAGGCGTTTCCCCCTGGAAGCTCCCTCGTGCGCTCTCCTGTTCCGACCCTGCCGCTTACCGGATA
CCTGTCCGCCTTTCTCCCTTCGGGAAGCGTGGCGCTTTCTCATAGCTCACGCTGTAGGTATCTCAGTTCG
GTGTAGGTCGTTCGCTCCAAGCTGGGCTGTGTGCACGAACCCCCCGTTCAGCCCGACCGCTGCGCCTTAT
CCGGTAACTATCGTCTTGAGTCCAACCCGGTAAGACACGACTTATCGCCACTGGCAGCAGCCACTGGTAA
CAGGATTAGCAGAGCGAGGTATGTAGGCGGTGCTACAGAGTTCTTGAAGTGGTGGCCTAACTACGGCTAC
ACTAGAAGAACAGTATTTGGTATCTGCGCTCTGCTGAAGCCAGTTACCTCGGAAAAAGAGTTGGTAGCTC
TTGATCCGGCAAACAAACCACCGCTGGTAGCGGTGGTTTTTTTGTTTGCAAGCAGCAGATTACGCGCAGA
AAAAAAGGATCTCAAGAAGATCCTTTGATTTTCTACCGAAGAAAGGCCCACCCGTGAAGGTGAGCCAGTG
AGTTGATTGCAGTCCAGTTACGCTGGAGTCTGAGGCTCGTCCTGAATGATATCAAGCTTGAATTCGTTAC
ACGCTTTCATCCACCTGCGTCTCGTCGTAGCCAGAGCAACAAAGAAGGACGAAGGCCGACAATGCACAAA
TTAGGGTCTCGCGGACGATAAGTGGGATGGAACTACTACGTAAAGAAGCACAGTCGAGACGCTGAAGTGG
ACGTTAGGATAGTGACGAATTCTCTAGATATCGCTCAATACTGACCATTT
